>Addgene plasmid #216284 | pDEST14-DoubleCatcher | addgene full sequence | sequence record 433325 | Addgene NGS Result
AGATCTCGATCCCGCGAAATTAATACGACTCACTATAGGGAGACCACAACGGTTTCCCTCTAGAAATAAT
TTTGTTTAACTTTAAGAAGGAGATATACATATGTCGTACTACCATCACCATCACCATCACGATTACGACA
TCCCCACAACTGAGAACCTTTATTTCCAAGGTGGGGCGATGGTTACTACTCTGAGTGGTCTGAGCGGCGA
ACAGGGTCCGTCGGGTGACATGACGACAGAGGAAGACAGTGCCACGCATATTAAATTTTCAAAACGTGAT
GAGGACGGTCGCGAGTTAGCAGGGGCAACTATGGAATTGCGTGACTCCTCCGGCAAAACCATTTCTACAT
GGATTAGTGATGGGCACGTAAAGGATTTTTATCTGTACCCCGGAAAGTATACCTTTGTCGAGACAGCGGC
TCCTGACGGTTATGAAGTGGCAACCCCGATCGAATTTACGGTGAATGAGGACGGGCAGGTGACGGTAGAT
GGGGAAGCCACAGAGGGCGATGCTCATACCGGGTCTGGTGGATCGGGAGGCTCTGGCGTAACTACTTTAA
GTGGGTTGAGCGGAGAACAAGGGCCTAGTGGAGATATGACAACCGAGGAGGACTCCGCCACCCATATTAA
ATTTAGTAAACGCGATGAAGACGGTCGCGAGCTTGCGGGTGCTACTATGGAGCTGCGCGATAGTAGCGGC
AAGACCATCTCGACCTGGATTTCAGATGGACATGTCAAAGACTTTTACCTGTACCCTGGCAAATATACCT
TTGTGGAAACGGCAGCTCCGGATGGATATGAGGTTGCGACGCCGATCGAGTTCACGGTCAACGAAGATGG
ACAAGTTACGGTGGACGGTGAGGCAACTGAAGGAGATGCAGGTAGTTCAGGCTCAGAAAACTTGTATTTT
CAGGGCGGAGGATCGGGGCGCGGAGTGCCCCACATTGTTATGGTGGCCGCCTACAAACGCTATAAATAAA
TGGTTGATGCTTGAGGATCCGAATTCGAGCTCCGTCGACAAGCTTGCGGCCGCACTCGAGCACCACCACC
ACCACCACTGAGATCCGGCTGCTAACAAAGCCCGAAAGGAAGCTGAGTTGGCTGCTGCCACCGCTGAGCA
ATAACTAGCATAACCCCTTGGGGCCTCTAAACGGGTCTTGAGGGGTTTTTTGCTGAAAGGAGGAACTATA
TCCGGATTGGCGAATGGG
[124 nt withheld, positions 1209-1332]
C
[91 nt withheld, positions 1334-1424]
A
[49 nt withheld, positions 1426-1474]
CCTTTGACGTTGGAGTCCACGTTCTTT
[37 nt withheld, positions 1502-1538]
ACCCTATCTCGGTCTATTCTTTTGATTTATAAGGGATTTTGCCGATTTCGGCCTATTGGTTAAAAAATGA
GCTGATTTAACAAAAATTTAACGCGAATTTTAACAAAATATTAACGCTTACAATTTAGGTGGCACTTTTC
GGGGAAATGTGCGCGGAACCCCTATTTGTTTATTTTTCTAAATACATTCAAATATGTATCCGCTCATGAG
ACAATAACCCTGGTAAATGCTTCAATAATATTGAAAAAGGAAGAGTATGAGTATTCAACATTTCCGTGTC
GCCCTTATTCCCTTTTTTGCGGCATTTTGCCTTCCTGTTTTTGCTCACCCAGAAACGCTGGTGAAAGTAA
AAGATGCTGAAGATCAGTTGGGTGCACGAGTGGGTTACATCGAACTGGATCTCAACAGCGGTAAGATCCT
TGAGAGTTTTCGCCCCGAAGAACGTTTTCCAATGATGAGCACTTTTAAAGTTCTGCTATGTGGCGCGGTA
TTATCCCGTATTGACGCCGGGCAAGAGCAACTCGGTCGCCGCATACACTATTCTCAGAATGACTTGGTTG
AGTACTCACCAGTCACAGAAAAGCATCTTACGGATGGCATGACAGTAAGAGAATTATGCAGTGCTGCCAT
AACCATGAGTGATAACACTGCGGCCAACTTACTTCTGACAACGATCGGAGGACCGAAGGAGCTAACCGCT
TTTTTGCACAACATGGGGGATCATGTAACTCGCCTTGATCGTTGGGAACCGGAGCTGAATGAAGCCATAC
CAAACGACGAGCGTGACACCACGATGCCTGCAGCAATGGCAACAACGTTGCGCAAACTATTAACTGGCGA
ACTACTTACTCTAGCTTCCCGGCAACAATTAATAGACTGGATGGAGGCGGATAAAGTTGCAGGACCACTT
CTGCGCTCGGCCCTTCCGGCTGGCTGGTTTATTGCTGATAAATCTGGAGCCGGTGAGCGTGGGTCTCGCG
GTATCATTGCAGCACTGGGGCCAGATGGTAAGCCCTCCCGTATCGTAGTTATCTACACGACGGGGAGTCA
GGCAACTATGGATGAACGAAATAGACAGATCGCTGAGATAGGTGCCTCACTGATTAAGCATTGGTAACTG
TCAGACCAAGTTTACTCATATATACTTTAGATTGATTTAAAACTTCATTTTTAATTTAAAAGGATCTAGG
TGAAGATCCTTTTTGATAATCTCATGACCAAAATCCCTTAACGTGAGTTTTCGTTCCACTGAGCGTCAGA
CCCCGTAGAAAAGATCAAAGGATCTTCTTGAGATCCTTTTTTTCTGCGCGTAATCTGCTGCTTGCAAACA
AAAAAACCACCGCTACCAGCGGTGGTTTGTTTGCCGGATCAAGAGCTACCAACTCTTTTTCCGAAGGTAA
CTGGCTTCAGCAGAGCGCAGATACCAAATACTGTCCTTCTAGTGTAGCCGTAGTTAGGCCACCACTTCAA
GAACTCTGTAGCACCGCCTACATACCTCGCTCTGCTAATCCTGTTACCAGTGGCTGCTGCCAGTGGCGAT
AAGTCGTGTCTTACCGGGTTGGACTCAAGACGATAGTTACCGGATAAGGCGCAGCGGTCGGGCTGAACGG
GGGGTTCGTGCACACAGCCCAGCTTGGAGCGAACGACCTACACCGAACTGAGATACCTACAGCGTGAGCT
ATGAGAAAGCGCCACGCTTCCCGAAGGGAGAAAGGCGGACAGGTATCCGGTAAGCGGCAGGGTCGGAACA
GGAGAGCGCACGAGGGAGCTTCCAGGGGGAAACGCCTGGTATCTTTATAGTCCTGTCGGGTTTCGCCACC
TCTGACTTGAGCGTCGATTTTTGTGATGCTCGTCAGGGGGGCGGAGCCTATGGAAAAACGCCAGCAACGC
GGCCTTTTTACGGTTCCTGGCCTTTTGCTGGCCTTTTGCTCACATGTTCTTTCCTGCGTTATCCCCTGAT
TCTGTGGATAACCGTATTACCGCCTTTGAGTGAGCTGATACCGCTCGCCGCAGCCGAACGACCGAGCGCA
GCGAGTCAGTGAGCGAGGAAGCGGAAGAGCGCCTGATGCGGTATTTTCTCCTTACGCATCTGTGCGGTAT
TTCACACCGCAATGGTGCACTCTCAGTACAATCTGCTCTGATGCCGCATAGTTAAGCCAGTATACACTCC
GCTATCGCTACGTGACTGGGTCATGGCTGCGCCCCGACACCCGCCAACACCCGCTGACGCGCCCTGACGG
GCTTGTCTGCTCCCGGCATCCGCTTACAGACAAGCTGTGACCGTCTCCGGGAGCTGCATGTGTCAGAGGT
TTTCACCGTCATCACCGAAACGCGCGAGGCAGCTGCGGTAAAGCTCATCAGCGTGGTCGTGAAGCGATTC
ACAGATGTCTGCCTGTTCATCCGCGTCCAGCTCGTTGAGCTTCTCCAGAAGCGTTAATGTCTGGCTTCTG
ATAAAGCGGGCCATGTTAAGGGCGGTTTTTTCCTGTTTGGTCACTGATGCCTCCGTGTAAGGGGGATTTC
TGTTCATGGGGGTAATGATACCGATGAAACGAGAGAGGATGCTCACGATACGGGTTACTGATGATGAACA
TGCCCGGTTACTGGAACGTTGTGAGGGTAAACAACTGGCGGTATGGATGCGGCGGGACCAGAGAAAAATC
ACTCAGGGTCAATGCCAGCGCTTCGTTAATACAGATGTAGGTGTTCCACAGGGTAGCCAGCAGCATCCTG
CGATGCAGATCCGGAACATAATGGTGCAGGGCGCTGACTTCCGCGTTTCCAGACTTTACGAAACACGGAA
ACCGAAGACCATTCATGTTGTTGCTCAGGTCGCAGACGTTTTGCAGCAGCAGTCGCTTCACGTTCGCTCG
CGTATCGGTGATTCATTCTGCTAACCAGTAAGGCAACCCCGCCAGCCTAGCCGGGTCCTCAACGACAGGA
GCACGATCATGCGCACCCGTGGCCAGGACCCAACGCTGCCCG
Features (pLannotate 1.2.2; 14 found; start..end, strand, type, name):
     21..39      +  promoter       T7 promoter: promoter for bacteriophage T7 RNA polymerase
     71..93      +  RBS            RBS: efficient ribosome binding site from bacteriophage T7 gene 10 (Olins and Rangwala, 1989)
    111..130     +  CDS            8xHis (fragment): 8xHis affinity tag
    896..916     +  CDS            TEV site: tobacco etch virus (TEV) protease recognition and cleavage site
   1041..1058    +  CDS            9xHis (fragment): 9xHis affinity tag
   1068..1117    +  CDS            SET1 (fragment): solubility-enhancement tag derived from T7 phage gene 10B
   1125..1172    +  terminator     T7 terminator: transcription terminator for bacteriophage T7 RNA polymerase
   1209..1637    +  rep_origin     f1 ori (sequence partly withheld): f1 bacteriophage origin of replication; arrow indicates direction of (+) strand synthesis
   1690..1794    +  promoter       AmpR promoter: bla
   1795..2655    +  CDS            AmpR: β-lactamase; bla; confers resistance to ampicillin, carbenicillin, and related antibiotics
   2826..3414    +  rep_origin     ori: high-copy-number ColE1/pMB1/pBR322/pUC origin of replication
   3600..3739    -  misc_feature   bom: basis of mobility region from pBR322
   3841..4032    -  CDS            rop: Rop protein, which maintains plasmids at low copy number; rop
   4049..4429    +  CDS            YPB1_ECOLX: Protein predicted: Swiss-Prot protein existence level 4. From Escherichia coli.
