[The description below was written by a language model from this plasmid's Addgene catalogue record and pLannotate feature annotations shown in this document.]
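Description:
pDEST14-DoubleCatcher is a bacterial expression plasmid built on the pDEST14 backbone for cytoplasmic production of a synthetic protein-coupling scaffold in E. coli. The insert, introduced by Gibson cloning, encodes two tandem SpyCatcher003 domains followed by a TEV protease cleavage site and a SpyTag003 DA variant. It carries an N-terminal His6 tag for affinity purification, with TEV sites recorded at both the N- and C-terminal ends of the insert. Transcription is driven by the T7 promoter, so expression requires a host that supplies T7 RNA polymerase. Translation starts from the phage T7 gene 10 ribosome binding site, and the cassette ends at a T7 terminator.

According to the stated purpose, the design allows stepwise coupling of two different SpyTag-linked binders, and the associated publication title links it to combinatorial assembly of bispecific binders. The record does not spell out the mechanism. The architecture suggests that the tethered SpyTag003 variant occupies one Catcher domain while the first partner reacts with the other, and that TEV cleavage then frees the masked site for a second partner.

The plasmid is maintained through a ColE1/pMB1-type origin and selected with ampicillin via the bla gene and its promoter. An f1 origin, the pBR322 bom region and rop are also annotated; the catalogue lists the plasmid as high copy despite the presence of rop. The annotation also finds a second short His-tag fragment and a T7 gene 10B-derived fragment between the insert and the terminator, and the record does not explain their role. The sequenced record is 4,520 nt, considerably shorter than the 7,297 bp total size given in the catalogue, so the listed sizes should be treated with caution.
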