Addgene plasmid #216284: pDEST14-DoubleCatcher
Purpose: Expresses SpyCatcher003-SpyCatcher003-TEV site-SpyTag003DA in bacterial cytoplasm, to allow stepwise coupling of two unique SpyTag-linked binders
Depositing lab: Mark Howarth. Depositing organization: University of Oxford. Publication: SpyMask enables combinatorial assembly of bispecific binders. Driscoll CL, Keeble AH, Howarth MR. Nat Commun. 2024 Mar 16;15(1):2403. doi: 10.1038/s41467-024-46599-9. PubMed 38493197.
Backbone
  Vector backbone: pDEST14
  Backbone manufacturer: Thermo Fisher Scientific
  Backbone size w/o insert (bp): 6422
  Total vector size (bp): 7297
  Vector type: Bacterial Expression
Growth in bacteria
  Bacterial resistance: Ampicillin, 100 μg/mL
  Growth temperature: 37°C
  Growth strain: DH5alpha
  Copy number: High Copy
Gene/Insert
  Gene/Insert name: DoubleCatcher (alt name: SpyCatcher003-SpyCatcher003-TEVs-SpyTag003)
  Species: Synthetic
  Insert size (bp): 874
  Promoter: T7 promoter
  Tag / fusion protein: His6 (N terminal on insert); TEV cleavage site (N terminal on insert); TEV cleavage site (C terminal on insert)
  Cloning method: Gibson Cloning
  Sequencing primers: 5′ T7F; 3′ T7R
Terms and licenses: Academic/Nonprofit Terms; Industry Terms: Not Available to Industry
How to cite: pDEST14-DoubleCatcher was a gift from Mark Howarth (Addgene plasmid # 216284 ; http://n2t.net/addgene:216284 ; RRID:Addgene_216284)
